Addgene plasmid #83102: pLX304 PCSK5 (A270T)-V5 blast
Purpose: Lentiviral vector for constitutive expression of human mutant PC5A (A270T) with C-terminal V5 tag
Depositing lab: Kevin Janes. Depositing organization: University of Virginia. Publication: Tumor-Suppressor Inactivation of GDF11 Occurs by Precursor Sequestration in Triple-Negative Breast Cancer. Bajikar SS, Wang CC, Borten MA, Pereira EJ, Atkins KA, Janes KA. Dev Cell. 2017 Nov 20;43(4):418-435.e13. doi: 10.1016/j.devcel.2017.10.027. PubMed 29161592.
Backbone
  Vector backbone: pLX304
  Backbone manufacturer: Addgene #25890
  Backbone size w/o insert (bp): 9377
  Vector type: Mammalian Expression, Lentiviral
  Selectable markers: Blasticidin
Growth in bacteria
  Bacterial resistance: Ampicillin, 100 μg/mL
  Growth temperature: 37°C
  Growth strain: NEB Stable
  Copy number: Low Copy
Gene/Insert
  Gene/Insert name: PCSK5 (alt names: PC5A; PC5; SPC6)
  Species: H. sapiens (human)
  Insert size (bp): 2742
  Mutation: Changed Alanine 270 to Threonine
  Entrez Gene: PCSK5 (a.k.a. PC5, PC6, PC6A, SPC6)
  Tag / fusion protein: V5 (C terminal on backbone)
Resource information
  A portion of this plasmid was derived from a plasmid made by: Thermo Open Biosystems Human ORFeome version 5.1 #7239
Terms and licenses: Academic/Nonprofit Terms; Industry Terms: Not Available to Industry
Depositor comments: Plasmid for stable expression of human PC5A (PCSK5) mutant A270T with C-terminal V5 tag. Wild-type PCSK5 sequence was mutated with QuikChange Site Directed Mutagenesis.
How to cite: pLX304 PCSK5 (A270T)-V5 blast was a gift from Kevin Janes (Addgene plasmid # 83102 ; http://n2t.net/addgene:83102 ; RRID:Addgene_83102)
