[The description below was written by a language model from this plasmid's Addgene catalogue record.]
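Description:
pLX304 PCSK5 (A270T)-V5 blast is a lentiviral mammalian expression plasmid built on the pLX304 backbone (about 9.4 kb without insert). It is intended for constitutive, stable expression of a mutant human proprotein convertase in mammalian cells. In bacteria it is maintained as a low-copy plasmid under ampicillin selection, in a strain suited to repeat-containing lentiviral vectors. Transduced mammalian cells are selected with blasticidin. No feature table accompanies the entry, so the promoter driving the insert, the origin of replication and the individual lentiviral elements are not stated in the record. As a lentiviral transfer vector, it would be expected to be packaged into viral particles that integrate the expression cassette into the target cell genome.

The payload is a roughly 2.7 kb open reading frame for human PCSK5, specifically the PC5A isoform (also called PC5, PC6 or SPC6). It carries a single amino-acid substitution, alanine 270 to threonine. The coding sequence came from a human ORFeome collection clone, and the mutation was introduced into the wild-type sequence by site-directed mutagenesis. The backbone supplies a V5 epitope fused in frame at the C terminus, which allows the mutant protein to be detected or immunoprecipitated with anti-V5 reagents.

The construct is used to generate cell lines stably expressing the A270T variant of PC5A. The associated publication concerns inactivation of the tumour suppressor GDF11 through precursor sequestration in triple-negative breast cancer. This suggests the mutant was used to study convertase function in that setting, although the record does not describe the functional consequence of the A270T change.
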