>Addgene plasmid #83102 | pLX304 PCSK5 (A270T)-V5 blast | depositor partial sequence | sequence record 158060 | PCSK5 A270T predicted insert
ATGGGCTGGGGGAGCCGCTGCTGCTGCCCGGGACGTTTGGACCTGCTGTGCGTGCTGGCGCTGCTCGGGG
GCTGCCTGCTCCCCGTGTGTCGGACGCGCGTCTACACCAACCACTGGGCAGTCAAAATCGCCGGGGGCTT
CCCGGAGGCCAACCGTATCGCCAGCAAGTACGGATTCATCAACATAGGACAGATAGGGGCCCTGAAGGAC
TACTACCACTTCTACCATAGCAGGACGATTAAAAGGTCAGTTATCTCGAGCAGAGGGACCCACAGTTTCA
TTTCAATGGAACCAAAGGTGGAATGGATCCAACAGCAAGTGGTAAAAAAGCGGACAAAGAGGGATTATGA
CTTCAGTCGTGCCCAGTCTACCTATTTCAATGATCCCAAGTGGCCCAGCATGTGGTATATGCACTGCAGT
GACAATACACATCCCTGCCAGTCTGACATGAATATCGAAGGAGCCTGGAAGAGAGGCTACACGGGAAAGA
ACATTGTGGTCACTATCCTGGATGACGGAATTGAGAGAACCCATCCAGATCTGATGCAAAACTACGATGC
TCTGGCAAGTTGCGACGTGAATGGGAATGACTTGGACCCAATGCCTCGTTATGATGCAAGCAACGAGAAC
AAGCATGGGACTCGCTGTGCTGGAGAAGTGGCAGCCGCTGCAAACAATTCGCACTGCACAGTCGGAATTG
CTTTCAACGCCAAGATCGGAGGAGTGCGAATGCTGGACGGAGATGTCACGGACATGGTTGAAGCAAAATC
AGTTAGCTTCAACCCCCAGCACGTGCACATTTACAGCACCAGCTGGGGCCCGGATGATGATGGCAAGACT
GTGGACGGACCAGCCCCCCTCACCCGGCAAGCCTTTGAAAACGGCGTTAGAATGGGGCGGAGAGGCCTCG
GCTCTGTGTTTGTTTGGGCATCTGGAAATGGTGGAAGGAGCAAAGACCACTGCTCCTGTGATGGCTACAC
CAACAGCATCTACACCATCTCCATCAGCAGCACTGCAGAAAGCGGAAAGAAACCTTGGTACCTGGAAGAG
TGTTCATCCACGCTGGCCACAACCTACAGCAGCGGGGAGTCCTACGATAAGAAAATCATCACTACAGATC
TGAGGCAGCGTTGCACGGACAACCACACTGGGACGTCAGCCTCAGCCCCCATGGCTGCAGGCATCATTGC
GCTGGCCCTGGAAGCCAATCCGTTTCTGACCTGGAGAGACGTACAGCATGTTATTGTCAGGACTTCCCGT
GCGGGACATTTGAACGCTAATGACTGGAAAACCAATGCTGCTGGTTTTAAGGTGAGCCATCTTTATGGAT
TTGGACTGATGGACGCAGAAGCCATGGTGATGGAGGCAGAGAAGTGGACCACCGTTCCCCGGCAGCACGT
GTGTGTGGAGAGCACAGACCGACAAATCAAGACAATCCGCCCTAACAGTGCAGTGCGCTCCATCTACAAA
GCTTCAGGCTGCTCGGATAACCCCAACCGCCATGTCAACTACCTGGAGCACGTCGTTGTGCGCATCACCA
TCACCCACCCCAGGAGAGGAGACCTGGCCATCTACCTGACCTCGCCCTCTGGAACTAGGTCTCAGCTTTT
GGCCAACAGGCTATTTGATCACTCCATGGAAGGATTCAAAAACTGGGAGTTCATGACCATTCATTGCTGG
GGAGAAAGAGCTGCTGGTGACTGGGTCCTTGAAGTTTATGATACTCCCTCTCAGCTAAGGAACTTTAAGA
CTCCAGGTAAATTGAAAGAATGGTCTTTGGTCCTCTACGGCACCTCCGTGCAGCCATATTCACCAACCAA
TGAATTTCCGAAAGTGGAACGGTTCCGCTATAGCCGAGTTGAAGACCCCACAGACGACTATGGCACAGAG
GATTATGCAGGTCCCTGCGACCCTGAGTGCAGTGAGGTTGGCTGTGACGGGCCAGGACCAGACCACTGCA
ATGACTGTTTGCACTACTACTACAAGCTGAAAAACAATACCAGGATCTGTGTCTCCAGCTGCCCCCCTGG
CCACTACCACGCCGACAAGAAGCGCTGCAGGAAGTGTGCCCCCAACTGTGAGTCCTGCTTTGGGAGCCAT
GGTGACCAATGCATGTCCTGCAAATATGGATACTTTCTGAATGAAGAAACCAACAGCTGTGTTACTCACT
GCCCTGATGGGTCATATCAGGATACCAAGAAAAATCTTTGCCGGAAATGCAGTGAAAACTGCAAGACATG
TACTGAATTCCATAACTGTACAGAATGTAGGGATGGGTTAAGCCTGCAGGGATCCCGGTGCTCTGTCTCC
TGTGAAGATGGACGGTATTTCAACGGCCAGGACTGCCAGCCCTGCCACCGCTTCTGCGCCACTTGTGCTG
GGGCAGGAGCTGATGGGTGCATTAACTGCACAGAGGGCTACTTCATGGAGGATGGGAGATGCGTGCAGAG
CTGTAGTATCAGCTATTACTTTGACCACTCTTCAGAGAATGGATACAAATCCTGCAAAAAATGTGATATC
AGTTGTTTGACGTGCAATGGCCCAGGATTCAAGAACTGTACAAGCTGCCCTAGTGGGTATCTCTTAGACT
TAGGAATGTGTCAAATGGGAGCCATTTGCAAGGATGCAACGGAAGAGTCCTGGGCGGAAGGAGGCTTCTG
TATGCTTGTGAAAAAGAACAATCTGTGCCAACGGAAGGTTCTTCAACAACTTTGCTGCAAAACATGTACA
TTTCAAGGCTGC
