>Addgene plasmid #83102 | pLX304 PCSK5 (A270T)-V5 blast | addgene partial sequence | sequence record 160787 | WPRE-R 5'-CATAGCGTAAAAGGAGCAACA-3'
ATCCAGAGGTTGATTGTCGACTTAACGCGCCACCGGTTAGCGCTAGCTCATTACTACGTAGAATCGAGAC
CGAGGAGAGGGTTAGGGATAGGCTTACCAACCACTTTGTACAAGAAAGTTGGGCAGCCTTGAAATGTACA
TGTTTTGCAGCAAAGTTGTTGAAGAACCTTCCGTTGGCACAGATTGTTCTTTTTCACAAGCATACAGAAG
CCTCCTTCCGCCCAGGACTCTTCCGTTGCATCCTTGCAAATGGCTCCCATTTGACACATTCCTAAGTCTA
AGAGATACCCACTAGGGCAGCTTGTACAGTTCTTGAATCCTGGGCCATTGCACGTCAAACAACTGATATC
ACATTTTTTGCAGGATTTGTATCCATTCTCTGAAGAGTGGTCAAAGTAATAGCTGATACTACAGCTCTGC
ACGCATCTCCCATCCTCCATGAAGTAGCCCTCTGTGCAGTTAATGCACCCATCAGCTCCTGCCCCAGCAC
AAGTGGCGCAGAAGCGGTGGCAGGGCTGGCAGTCCTGGCCGTTGAAATACCGTCCATCTTCACAGGAGAC
AGAGCACCGGGATCCCTGCAGGCTTAACCCATCCCTACATTCTGTACAGTTATGGAATTCAGTACATGTC
TTGCAGTTTTCACTGCATTTCCGGCAAAGATTTTTCTTGGTATCCTGATATGACCCATCAGGGCAGTGAG
TAACACAGCTGTTGGTTTCTTCATTCAGAAAGTATCCATATTTGCAGGACATGCATTGGTCACCATGGCT
CCCAAAGCAGGACTCACAGTTGGG
