>Addgene plasmid #83102 | pLX304 PCSK5 (A270T)-V5 blast | addgene partial sequence | sequence record 160788 | CMV-F 5'-CGCAAATGGGCGGTAGGCGTG-3'
ACTGTCGGGATCAACAAGTTTGTACAAAAAAGTTGGCATGGGCTGGGGGAGCCGCTGCTGCTGCCCGGGA
CGTTTGGACCTGCTGTGCGTGCTGGCGCTGCTCGGGGGCTGCCTGCTCCCCGTGTGTCGGACGCGCGTCT
ACACCAACCACTGGGCAGTCAAAATCGCCGGGGGCTTCCCGGAGGCCAACCGTATCGCCAGCAAGTACGG
ATTCATCAACATAGGACAGATAGGGGCCCTGAAGGACTACTACCACTTCTACCATAGCAGGACGATTAAA
AGGTCAGTTATCTCGAGCAGAGGGACCCACAGTTTCATTTCAATGGAACCAAAGGTGGAATGGATCCAAC
AGCAAGTGGTAAAAAAGCGGACAAAGAGGGATTATGACTTCAGTCGTGCCCAGTCTACCTATTTCAATGA
TCCCAAGTGGCCCAGCATGTGGTATATGCACTGCAGTGACAATACACATCCCTGCCAGTCTGACATGAAT
ATCGAAGGAGCCTGGAAGAGAGGCTACACGGGAAAGAACATTGTGGTCACTATCCTGGATGACGGAATTG
AGAGAACCCATCCAGATCTGATGCAAAACTACGATGCTCTGGCAAGTTGCGACGTGAATGGGAATGACTT
GGACCCAATGCCTCGTTATGATGCAAGCAACGAGAACAAGCATGGGACTCGCTGTGCTGGAGAAGTGGCA
GCCGCTGCAAACAATTCGCACTGCACAGTCGGAATTGCTTTCAACGCCAAGATCGGAGGAGTGCGAATGC
TGGACGGAGATGTCACGGACATGGTTGAAGCAA
