>Addgene plasmid #83102 | pLX304 PCSK5 (A270T)-V5 blast | addgene partial sequence | sequence record 161101 | PCSK5-F2 5'-ctcgctgtgctggagaagt-3'
ACGCCAAGATCGGAGGAGTGCGAATGCTGGACGGAGATGTCACGGACATGGTTGAAGCAAAATCAGTTAG
CTTCAACCCCCAGCACGTGCACATTTACAGCACCAGCTGGGGCCCGGATGATGATGGCAAGACTGTGGAC
GGACCAGCCCCCCTCACCCGGCAAGCCTTTGAAAACGGCGTTAGAATGGGGCGGAGAGGCCTCGGCTCTG
TGTTTGTTTGGGCATCTGGAAATGGTGGAAGGAGCAAAGACCACTGCTCCTGTGATGGCTACACCAACAG
CATCTACACCATCTCCATCAGCAGCACTGCAGAAAGCGGAAAGAAACCTTGGTACCTGGAAGAGTGTTCA
TCCACGCTGGCCACAACCTACAGCAGCGGGGAGTCCTACGATAAGAAAATCATCACTACAGATCTGAGGC
AGCGTTGCACGGACAACCACACTGGGACGTCAGCCTCAGCCCCCATGGCTGCAGGCATCATTGCGCTGGC
CCTGGAAGCCAATCCGTTTCTGACCTGGAGAGACGTACAGCATGTTATTGTCAGGACTTCCCGTGCGGGA
CATTTGAACGCTAATGACTGGAAAACCAATGCTGCTGGTTTTAAGGTGAGCCATCTTTATGGATTTGGAC
TGATGGACGCAGAAGCCATGGTGATGGAGGCAGAGAAGTGGACCACCGTTCCCCGGCAGCACGTGTGTGT
GGAGAGCACAGACCGACAAATCAAGACAATCCGCCCTAACAGTGCAGTGCGCTCCATCTACAAAGCTTCA
GGCTGCTCGGATAACCCCAACCGCCATGTCAACTACCTGGAGCACGTCGTTGTGCGCATCACCATCACCC
ACCCCAGGAGAGGAGAC
